Addgene plasmid #239634: pXYB163
Purpose: Deactivated ribozyme split sfGFP linked with GFPuv via T2A expression
Depositing lab: Xiaohan Yang. Depositing organization: Oak Ridge National Laboratory. Publication: A split ribozyme system for in vivo plant RNA imaging and genetic engineering. Liu Y, Rajput R, Islam MT, Valle ID, Yao T, Agrawal R, Boone BA, Eckert CA, Abraham PE, Chen JG, Tuskan GA, Yang X. Plant Biotechnol J. 2025 May;23(5):1640-1649. doi: 10.1111/pbi.14612. Epub 2025 Feb 7. PubMed 39919021.
Backbone
  Vector backbone: pCAMBIA1305.1
  Vector type: Plant Expression, Synthetic Biology
Growth in bacteria
  Bacterial resistance: Kanamycin, 50 μg/mL
  Growth temperature: 37°C
  Growth strain: EPI300
  Copy number: Unknown
Gene/Insert
  Gene/Insert name: sfGFPn_Y66-dRibozyme-2nd_sfGFPc-T2A-GFPuv
Terms and licenses: Academic/Nonprofit Terms; Industry Terms: Not Available to Industry
How to cite: pXYB163 was a gift from Xiaohan Yang (Addgene plasmid # 239634 ; http://n2t.net/addgene:239634 ; RRID:Addgene_239634)
