[The description below was written by a language model from this plasmid's Addgene catalogue record and pLannotate feature annotations shown in this document.]
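Description:
pXYB163 is a plant binary vector built on the pCAMBIA1305.1 backbone, intended for Agrobacterium-mediated delivery of a T-DNA into plant cells. It replicates in E. coli through a ColE1/pBR322-type origin (with the bom mobilisation region) and in Agrobacterium through the pVS1 oriV, RepA and StaA stability functions. Bacterial selection is by a backbone kanamycin resistance gene (aphA-3). Nopaline-type left and right border repeats delimit the transferred region.

The payload is a CaMV 35S-driven cassette ending in the Arabidopsis HSP18.2 terminator. In it, an N-terminal superfolder GFP fragment and a C-terminal sfGFP fragment are separated by a group I catalytic intron. According to the record, this ribozyme is a deactivated version (dRibozyme), so the intron should not be able to splice itself out and rejoin the two sfGFP halves into an intact reading frame. The insert name also indicates a "Y66" designation on the N-terminal fragment, whose meaning the record does not explain. It further indicates a downstream T2A peptide linking GFPuv, although the automated annotation does not label T2A or GFPuv and reports only a short CopGFP-like match in that region.

The T-DNA also carries an enhanced 35S promoter driving an nptII (NeoR/KanR) gene with a CaMV poly(A) signal, which would serve as a plant selection marker. A second 35S promoter drives His-tagged GUSPlus, whose catalase intron restricts expression to plants, with a NOS terminator. Remnants of the lacZα/MCS region are present as well.

The associated work concerns a split ribozyme system for plant RNA imaging and engineering. The construct most plausibly serves as a catalytically inactive control there, though the record does not state this explicitly.
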