Features (pLannotate 1.2.2; 29 found; start..end, strand, type, name):
     20..361     -  promoter       CaMV 35S promoter: strong constitutive promoter from cauliflower mosaic virus
    601..755     -  CDS            lacZα (fragment): LacZα fragment of β-galactosidase; lacZ fragment
    758..778     -  misc_feature   MCS (fragment): pUC18/19 multiple cloning site
   1269..1610    +  promoter       CaMV 35S promoter: strong constitutive promoter from cauliflower mosaic virus
   1739..1935    +  CDS            superfolder GFP (fragment): GFP variant that folds robustly even when fused to poorly folded proteins (Pédelacq et al., 2006)
   1933..2239    +  ncRNA          Intron gpI: Accession: RF00028 - Group I catalytic intron
   2322..2839    +  CDS            superfolder GFP (fragment): GFP variant that folds robustly even when fused to poorly folded proteins (Pédelacq et al., 2006)
   3064..3087    +  CDS            CopGFP (fragment): green fluorescent protein 2 from Pontellina plumata, also known as ppluGFP2 (Shagin et al., 2004)
   3567..3815    +  terminator     HSP terminator: efficient transcription terminator from the Arabidopsis thaliana heat shock protein 18.2 gene (Nagaya et al., 2010)
   4527..4549    -  protein_bind   lac operator (fragment): The lac repressor binds to the lac operator to inhibit transcription in E. coli. This inhibition can be relieved by adding lactose or isopropyl-β-D-thiogalactopyranoside (IPTG). lac repressor encoded by lacI
   4553..4583    -  promoter       lac promoter: promoter for the E. coli lac operon
   4598..4619    -  protein_bind   CAP binding site: CAP binding activates transcription in the presence of cAMP. E. coli catabolite activator protein
   4632..4720    -  CDS            lacI (fragment): lac repressor; lacI; The lac repressor binds to the lac operator to inhibit transcription in E. coli. This inhibition can be relieved by adding lactose or isopropyl-β-D-thiogalactopyranoside (IPTG).
   4810..5486    +  promoter       CaMV 35S promoter (enhanced): cauliflower mosaic virus 35S promoter with a duplicated enhancer region
   5559..6351    +  CDS            NeoR/KanR (fragment): aminoglycoside phosphotransferase from Tn5; aph(3')-II (or nptII); confers resistance to neomycin, kanamycin, and G418 (Geneticin®)
   6391..6565    +  polyA_signal   CaMV poly(A) signal: cauliflower mosaic virus polyadenylation signal
   6643..6667    -  misc_feature   LB T-DNA repeat: left border repeat from nopaline C58 T-DNA
   7092..7886    +  CDS            KanR: aminoglycoside phosphotransferase; aphA-3; confers resistance to kanamycin
   7973..8561    +  rep_origin     ori: high-copy-number ColE1/pMB1/pBR322/pUC origin of replication
   8747..8887    -  misc_feature   bom: basis of mobility region from pBR322
   8989..9028    -  CDS            rop (fragment): Rop protein, which maintains plasmids at low copy number; rop
   9231..9425    -  rep_origin     pVS1 oriV: origin of replication for the Pseudomonas plasmid pVS1 (Heeb et al., 2000)
   9491..10564   -  CDS            pVS1 RepA: replication protein from the Pseudomonas plasmid pVS1 (Heeb et al., 2000)
  10993..11622   -  CDS            pVS1 StaA: stability protein from the Pseudomonas plasmid pVS1 (Heeb et al., 2000)
  12182..12583   -  CDS            Y4CG_SINFN (fragment): Protein inferred from homology: Swiss-Prot protein existence level 3. From Sinorhizobium fredii (strain NBRC 101917 / NGR234).
  12923..12947   -  misc_feature   RB T-DNA repeat: right border repeat from nopaline C58 T-DNA
  12969..13221   -  terminator     NOS terminator: nopaline synthase terminator and poly(A) signal
  13253..13270   -  CDS            7xHis (fragment): 6xHis affinity tag
  13277..15299   -  CDS            GUSPlus™: β-glucuronidase codon-optimized Staphylococcus gusA gene with a catalase intron to ensure expression in plants but not bacteria
>Addgene plasmid #239634 | pXYB163 | addgene full sequence | sequence record 477051 | Addgene NGS Result
GTCAAGAGTCCCCCGTGTTCTCTCCAAATGAAATGAACTTCCTTATATAGAGGAAGGGTCTTGCGAAGGA
TAGTGGGATTGTGCGTCATCCCTTACGTCAGTGGAGATATCACATCAATCCACTTGCTTTGAAGACGTGG
TTGGAACGTCTTCTTTTTCCACGATGCTCCTCGTGGGTGGGGGTCCATCTTTGGGACCACTGTCGGCAGA
GGCATCTTCAACGATGGCCTTTCCTTTATCGCAATGATGGCATTTGTAGGAGCCACCTTCCTTTTCCACT
ATCTTCACAATAAAGTGACAGATAGCTGGGCAATGGAATCCGAGGAGGTTTCCGGATATTACCCTTTGTT
GAAAAGTCTCAATTGCCCTTTGGTCTTCTGAGACTGTATCTTTGATATTTTTGGAGTAGACAAGTGTGTC
GTGCTCCACCATGTTGACGAAGATTTTCTTCTTGTCATTGAGTCGTAAGAGACTCTGTATGAACTGTTCG
CCAGTCTTTACGGCGAGTTCTGTTAGGTCCTCTATTTGAATCTTTGACTCCATGAAGCTAAACTGAAGGC
GGGAAACGACAATCTGATCCAAGCTCAAGCTGCTCTAGCATTCGCCATTCAGGCTGCGCAACTGTTGGGA
AGGGCGATCGGTGCGGGCCTCTTCGCTATTACGCCAGCTGGCGAAAGGGGGATGTGCTGCAAGGCGATTA
AGTTGGGTAACGCCAGGGTTTTCCCAGTCACGACGTTGTAAAACGACGGCCAGTGCCAAGCTTGCATGCC
TGCAGGTCCCCAGATTAGCCTTTTCAATTTCAGAAAGAATGCTAACCCACAGATGGTTAGAGAGGCTTAC
GCAGCAGGTCTCATCAAGACGATCTACCCGAGCAATAATCTCCAGGAAATCAAATACCTTCCCAAGAAGG
TTAAAGATGCAGTCAAAAGATTCAGGACTAACTGCATCAAGAACACAGAGAAAGATATATTTCTCAAGAT
CAGAAGTACTATTCCAGTATGGACGATTCAAGGCTTGCTTCACAAACCAAGGCAAGTAATAGAGATTGGA
GTCTCTAAAAAGGTAGTTCCCACTGAATCAAAGGCCATGGAGTCAAAGATTCAAATAGAGGACCTAACAG
AACTCGCCGTAAAGACTGGCGAACAGTTCATACAGAGTCTCTTACGACTCAATGACAAGAAGAAAATCTT
CGTCAACATGGTGGAGCACGACACACTTGTCTACTCCAAAAATATCAAAGATACAGTCTCAGAAGACCAA
AGGGCAATTGAGACTTTTCAACAAAGGGTAATATCCGGAAACCTCCTCGGATTCCATTGCCCAGCTATCT
GTCACTTTATTGTGAAGATAGTGGAAAAGGAAGGTGGCTCCTACAAATGCCATCATTGCGATAAAGGAAA
GGCCATCGTTGAAGATGCCTCTGCCGACAGTGGTCCCAAAGATGGACCCCCACCCACGAGGAGCATCGTG
GAAAAAGAAGACGTTCCAACCACGTCTTCAAAGCAAGTGGATTGATGTGATATCTCCACTGACGTAAGGG
ATGACGCACAATCCCACTATCCTTCGCAAGACCCTTCCTCTATATAAGGAAGTTCATTTCATTTGGAGAG
AACACGGGGGACTCAAACATTACTCATTCACAAAACCATCTTAAAGCAACTACACAAGTCTTGAAATTTT
CTCATATTTTCTATTTACTATATAAACTTTTAATCAAATCAAGATTAAAGTTAATTAAATGAGCAAAGGA
GAAGAACTTTTCACTGGAGTTGTCCCAATTCTTGTTGAATTAGATGGTGATGTTAATGGGCACAAATTTT
CTGTCCGTGGAGAGGGTGAAGGTGATGCTACAAACGGAAAACTCACCCTTAAATTTATTTGCACTACTGG
AAAACTACCTGTTCCGTGGCCAACACTTGTCACTACTCTGACCTAAAAGTTATCAGGCATGCACCTGGTA
GCTAGTCTTTAAACCAATAGATTGCATCGGTTTAAAAGGCAAGACCGTCAAATTGCGGGAAAGGGGTCAA
CAGCCGTTCAGTACCAAGTCTCAGGGGAAACTTTGAGATGGCCTTGCAAAGGGTATGGTAATAAGCTGAC
GGACATGGTCCTAACCACGCAGCCAAGTCCTAAGTCAACAGATCTTCTGTTGATATGGATGCAGTTCACA
AACTAAATGTCGGTCGGGGAAGATGTATTCTTCTCATAAGATATAGTCGGACCTCTCCTTAATGGGAGCT
AGCGGATGAAGTGATGCAACACTGGAGCCGCTGGGAACTAATTTGTATGCGAAAGTATATTGATTAGTTT
TGGAGTACTCGATGGTGTTCAATGCTTTTCCCGTTATCCGGATCACATGAAACGGCATGACTTTTTCAAG
AGTGCCATGCCCGAAGGTTATGTACAGGAACGCACTATATCTTTCAAAGATGACGGGACCTACAAGACGC
GTGCTGAAGTCAAGTTTGAAGGTGATACCCTTGTTAATCGTATCGAGTTAAAGGGTATTGATTTTAAAGA
AGATGGAAACATTCTTGGACACAAACTCGAGTACAACTTTAACTCACACAATGTATACATCACGGCAGAC
AAACAAAAGAATGGAATCAAAGCTAACTTCAAAATTCGCCACAACGTTGAAGATGGTTCCGTTCAACTAG
CAGACCATTATCAACAAAATACTCCAATTGGCGATGGCCCTGTCCTTTTACCAGACAACCATTACCTGTC
GACACAATCTGTCCTTTCGAAAGATCCCAACGAAAAGCGTGACCACATGGTCCTTCTTGAGTTTGTAACT
GCTGCTGGGATTACACATGGCATGGATGAGCTCTACAAAGGAAGCGGAGCTACTAACTTCAGCCTGCTGA
AGCAGGCTGGAGACGTGGAGGAGAACCCTGGACCTATGACAACCTTCAAAATCGAGTCCCGGATCCACGG
CAACCTCAACGGGGAGAAGTTCGAGTTGGTTGGAGGTGGAGTAGGTGAGGAGGGTCGCCTCGAGATTGAG
ATGAAGACTAAAGATAAACCACTGGCATTCTCTCCCTTCCTGCTGACCACTTGCATGGGTTACGGGTTCT
ACCACTTCGCCAGCTTCCCAAAGGGGATTAAGAACATCTATCTTCATGCTGCAACGAACGGAGGTTACAC
CAACACCAGGAAGGAGATCTATGAAGACGGCGGCATCTTGGAGGTCAACTTCCGTTACACTTACGAGTTC
AACAAGATCATCGGTGACGTCGAGTGCATTGGACATGGATTCCCAAGTCAGAGTCCGATCTTCAAGGACA
CGATCGTGAAGAGTTGTCCCACGGTGGACCTGATGTTGCCAATGTCCGGGAACATCATCGCCAGCTCCTA
CGCTTACGCCTTCCAACTGAAGGACGGCTCTTTCTACACGGCAGAAGTCAAGAACAACATAGACTTCAAG
AATCCAATCCACGAGTCCTTCTCGAAGTCAGGGCCCATGTTCACCCACAGACGTGTCGAGGAGACTCTCA
CCAAGGAGAACCTTGCCATAGTGGAGTACCAGCAGGTTTTCAACAGCGCCCCAAGAGACATGTAGATATG
AAGATGAAGATGAAATATTTGGTGTGTCAAATAAAAAGCTTGTGTGCTTAAGTTTGTGTTTTTTTCTTGG
CTTGTTGTGTTATGAATTTGTGGCTTTTTCTAATATTAAATGAATGTAAGATCTCATTATAATGAATAAA
CAAATGTTTCTATAATCCATTGTGAATGTTTTGTTGGATCTCTTCTGCAGCATATAACTACTGTATGTGC
TATGGTATGGACTATGGAATATGATTAAAGATAAGATGGGCTCATAGAGTAAAACGAGGCGAGGGACCTA
TAAACCTCCCTTCATCATGCTATTTCATGATCTATTTTATAAAATAAAGATGTAGAAAAAAGTAAGCGTA
ATAACCGCAAAACAAATGATTTAAAACATGGCACATAATGAGGAGATTAAGTTCGGTTTACGTTTATTTT
AGTACTAATTGTAACGTGAGACTACGTATCGGGAATCGCCTAATTAAAGCATTAATGCGAACCTGATTAG
ATTCACCGACCCTCCTATCGTGTCGACCTTTCTGTTTCTTAGAATTTTTTGGTAGTCTATGTACTAATAA
TGTCAGCTTCGTATTTATTTCATAAGCAATTTGCATTTGCAATTTGTTTTTTACTTTTATTTTTATTGTA
TTGTGGAATGTGGACTCGTACCAACATGAAGTTATATACCACCAAAAAAATTACAGTTAGTCAAAAGATT
CACGAGTGAGAGCTACTTATGATTGTCTTTTACGTATATGTCTAATTGTCTATTTGCTCAATAATCTTTG
TACTTTCTTTTGTCGTTGATAAAATCACAAAGTTCCAAAAGTAATCGAATGATTTGCTTTTAAGAAAAGA
AGAGCTCAATAATTCAACATATATCTGTACACAATTACCGCCTTTGAGTGAGCTCTAGATGCCACCTGAC
GTCTAAGAAGAATTCGTAATCATGGTCATAGCTGTTTCCTGTGTGAAATTGTTATCCGCTCACAATTCCA
CACAACATACGAGCCGGAAGCATAAAGTGTAAAGCCTGGGGTGCCTAATGAGTGAGCTAACTCACATTAA
TTGCGTTGCGCTCACTGCCCGCTTTCCAGTCGGGAAACCTGTCGTGCCAGCTGCATTAATGAATCGGCCA
ACGCGCGGGGAGAGGCGGTTTGCGTATTGGCTAGAGCAGCTTGCCAACATGGTGGAGCACGACACTCTCG
TCTACTCCAAGAATATCAAAGATACAGTCTCAGAAGACCAAAGGGCTATTGAGACTTTTCAACAAAGGGT
AATATCGGGAAACCTCCTCGGATTCCATTGCCCAGCTATCTGTCACTTCATCAAAAGGACAGTAGAAAAG
GAAGGTGGCACCTACAAATGCCATCATTGCGATAAAGGAAAGGCTATCGTTCAAGATGCCTCTGCCGACA
GTGGTCCCAAAGATGGACCCCCACCCACGAGGAGCATCGTGGAAAAAGAAGACGTTCCAACCACGTCTTC
AAAGCAAGTGGATTGATGTGAACATGGTGGAGCACGACACTCTCGTCTACTCCAAGAATATCAAAGATAC
AGTCTCAGAAGACCAAAGGGCTATTGAGACTTTTCAACAAAGGGTAATATCGGGAAACCTCCTCGGATTC
CATTGCCCAGCTATCTGTCACTTCATCAAAAGGACAGTAGAAAAGGAAGGTGGCACCTACAAATGCCATC
ATTGCGATAAAGGAAAGGCTATCGTTCAAGATGCCTCTGCCGACAGTGGTCCCAAAGATGGACCCCCACC
CACGAGGAGCATCGTGGAAAAAGAAGACGTTCCAACCACGTCTTCAAAGCAAGTGGATTGATGTGATATC
TCCACTGACGTAAGGGATGACGCACAATCCCACTATCCTTCGCAAGACCCTTCCTCTATATAAGGAAGTT
CATTTCATTTGGAGAGGACACGCTGAAATCACCAGTCTCTCTCTACAAATCTATCTCTCTCGAGCTTTCG
CAGATCCCGGGGGGCAATGAGATATGGGGATTGAACAAGATGGATTGCACGCAGGTTCTCCGGCCGCTTG
GGTGGAGAGGCTATTCGGCTATGACTGGGCACAACAGACAATCGGCTGCTCTGATGCCGCCGTGTTCCGG
CTGTCAGCGCAGGGGCGCCCGGTTCTTTTTGTCAAGACCGACCTGTCCGGTGCCCTGAATGAACTCCAGG
ACGAGGCAGCGCGGCTATCGTGGCTGGCCACGACGGGCGTTCCTTGCGCAGCTGTGCTCGACGTTGTCAC
TGAAGCGGGAAGGGACTGGCTGCTATTGGGCGAAGTGCCGGGGCAGGATCTCCTGTCATCTCACCTTGCT
CCTGCCGAGAAAGTATCCATCATGGCTGATGCAATGCGGCGGCTGCATACGCTTGATCCGGCTACCTGCC
CATTCGACCACCAAGCGAAACATCGCATCGAGCGAGCACGTACTCGGATGGAAGCCGGTCTTGTCGATCA
GGATGATCTGGACGAAGAGCATCAGGGGCTCGCGCCAGCCGAACTGTTCGCCAGGCTCAAGGCGCGCATG
CCCGACGGCGAGGATCTCGTCGTGACACATGGCGATGCCTGCTTGCCGAATATCATGGTGGAAAATGGCC
GCTTTTCTGGATTCATCGACTGTGGCCGGCTGGGTGTGGCGGACCGCTATCAGGACATAGCGTTGGCTAC
CCGTGATATTGCTGAAGAGCTTGGCGGCGAATGGGCTGACCGCTTCCTCGTGCTTTACGGTATCGCCGCT
CCCGATTCGCAGCGCATCGCCTTCTATCGCCTTCTTGACGAGTTCTTCTGAAGTAGATGCCGACCGGATC
TGTCGATCGACAAGCTCGAGTTTCTCCATAATAATGTGTGAGTAGTTCCCAGATAAGGGAATTAGGGTTC
CTATAGGGTTTCGCTCATGTGTTGAGCATATAAGAAACCCTTAGTATGTATTTGTATTTGTAAAATACTT
CTATCAATAAAATTTCTAATTCCTAAAACCAAAATCCAGTACTAAAATCCAGATCCCCCGAATTAATTCG
GCGTTAATTCAGTACATTAAAAACGTCCGCAATGTGTTATTAAGTTGTCTAAGCGTCAATTTGTTTACAC
CACAATATATCCTGCCACCAGCCAGCCAACAGCTCCCCGACCGGCAGCTCGGCACAAAATCACCACTCGA
TACAGGCAGCCCATCAGTCCGGGACGGCGTCAGCGGGAGAGCCGTTGTAAGGCGGCAGACTTTGCTCATG
TTACCGATGCTATTCGGAAGAACGGCAACTAAGCTGCCGGGTTTGAAACACGGATGATCTCGCGGAGGGT
AGCATGTTGATTGTAACGATGACAGAGCGTTGCTGCCTGTGATCACCGCGGTTTCAAAATCGGCTCCGTC
GATACTATGTTATACGCCAACTTTGAAAACAACTTTGAAAAAGCTGTTTTCTGGTATTTAAGGTTTTAGA
ATGCAAGGAACAGTGAATTGGAGTTCGTCTTGTTATAATTAGCTTCTTGGGGTATCTTTAAATACTGTAG
AAAAGAGGAAGGAAATAATAAATGGCTAAAATGAGAATATCACCGGAATTGAAAAAACTGATCGAAAAAT
ACCGCTGCGTAAAAGATACGGAAGGAATGTCTCCTGCTAAGGTATATAAGCTGGTGGGAGAAAATGAAAA
CCTATATTTAAAAATGACGGACAGCCGGTATAAAGGGACCACCTATGATGTGGAACGGGAAAAGGACATG
ATGCTATGGCTGGAAGGAAAGCTGCCTGTTCCAAAGGTCCTGCACTTTGAACGGCATGATGGCTGGAGCA
ATCTGCTCATGAGTGAGGCCGATGGCGTCCTTTGCTCGGAAGAGTATGAAGATGAACAAAGCCCTGAAAA
GATTATCGAGCTGTATGCGGAGTGCATCAGGCTCTTTCACTCCATCGACATATCGGATTGTCCCTATACG
AATAGCTTAGACAGCCGCTTAGCCGAATTGGATTACTTACTGAATAACGATCTGGCCGATGTGGATTGCG
AAAACTGGGAAGAAGACACTCCATTTAAAGATCCGCGCGAGCTGTATGATTTTTTAAAGACGGAAAAGCC
CGAAGAGGAACTTGTCTTTTCCCACGGCGACCTGGGAGACAGCAACATCTTTGTGAAAGATGGCAAAGTA
AGTGGCTTTATTGATCTTGGGAGAAGCGGCAGGGCGGACAAGTGGTATGACATTGCCTTCTGCGTCCGGT
CGATCAGGGAGGATATCGGGGAAGAACAGTATGTCGAGCTATTTTTTGACTTACTGGGGATCAAGCCTGA
TTGGGAGAAAATAAAATATTATATTTTACTGGATGAATTGTTTTAGTACCTAGAATGCATGACCAAAATC
CCTTAACGTGAGTTTTCGTTCCACTGAGCGTCAGACCCCGTAGAAAAGATCAAAGGATCTTCTTGAGATC
CTTTTTTTCTGCGCGTAATCTGCTGCTTGCAAACAAAAAAACCACCGCTACCAGCGGTGGTTTGTTTGCC
GGATCAAGAGCTACCAACTCTTTTTCCGAAGGTAACTGGCTTCAGCAGAGCGCAGATACCAAATACTGTC
CTTCTAGTGTAGCCGTAGTTAGGCCACCACTTCAAGAACTCTGTAGCACCGCCTACATACCTCGCTCTGC
TAATCCTGTTACCAGTGGCTGCTGCCAGTGGCGATAAGTCGTGTCTTACCGGGTTGGACTCAAGACGATA
GTTACCGGATAAGGCGCAGCGGTCGGGCTGAACGGGGGGTTCGTGCACACAGCCCAGCTTGGAGCGAACG
ACCTACACCGAACTGAGATACCTACAGCGTGAGCTATGAGAAAGCGCCACGCTTCCCGAAGGGAGAAAGG
CGGACAGGTATCCGGTAAGCGGCAGGGTCGGAACAGGAGAGCGCACGAGGGAGCTTCCAGGGGGAAACGC
CTGGTATCTTTATAGTCCTGTCGGGTTTCGCCACCTCTGACTTGAGCGTCGATTTTTGTGATGCTCGTCA
GGGGGGCGGAGCCTATGGAAAAACGCCAGCAACGCGGCCTTTTTACGGTTCCTGGCCTTTTGCTGGCCTT
TTGCTCACATGTTCTTTCCTGCGTTATCCCCTGATTCTGTGGATAACCGTATTACCGCCTTTGAGTGAGC
TGATACCGCTCGCCGCAGCCGAACGACCGAGCGCAGCGAGTCAGTGAGCGAGGAAGCGGAAGAGCGCCTG
ATGCGGTATTTTCTCCTTACGCATCTGTGCGGTATTTCACACCGCATATGGTGCACTCTCAGTACAATCT
GCTCTGATGCCGCATAGTTAAGCCAGTATACACTCCGCTATCGCTACGTGACTGGGTCATGGCTGCGCCC
CGACACCCGCCAACACCCGCTGACGCGCCCTGACGGGCTTGTCTGCTCCCGGCATCCGCTTACAGACAAG
CTGTGACCGTCTCCGGGAGCTGCATGTGTCAGAGGTTTTCACCGTCATCACCGAAACGCGCGAGGCAGGG
TGCCTTGATGTGGGCGCCGGCGGTCGAGTGGCGACGGCGCGGCTTGTCCGCGCCCTGGTAGATTGCCTGG
CCGTAGGCCAGCCATTTTTGAGCGGCCAGCGGCCGCGATAGGCCGACGCGAAGCGGCGGGGCGTAGGGAG
CGCAGCGACCGAAGGGTAGGCGCTTTTTGCAGCTCTTCGGCTGTGCGCTGGCCAGACAGTTATGCACAGG
CCAGGCGGGTTTTAAGAGTTTTAATAAGTTTTAAAGAGTTTTAGGCGGAAAAATCGCCTTTTTTCTCTTT
TATATCAGTCACTTACATGTGTGACCGGTTCCCAATGTACGGCTTTGGGTTCCCAATGTACGGGTTCCGG
TTCCCAATGTACGGCTTTGGGTTCCCAATGTACGTGCTATCCACAGGAAAGAGACCTTTTCGACCTTTTT
CCCCTGCTAGGGCAATTTGCCCTAGCATCTGCTCCGTACATTAGGAACCGGCGGATGCTTCGCCCTCGAT
CAGGTTGCGGTAGCGCATGACTAGGATCGGGCCAGCCTGCCCCGCCTCCTCCTTCAAATCGTACTCCGGC
AGGTCATTTGACCCGATCAGCTTGCGCACGGTGAAACAGAACTTCTTGAACTCTCCGGCGCTGCCACTGC
GTTCGTAGATCGTCTTGAACAACCATCTGGCTTCTGCCTTGCCTGCGGCGCGGCGTGCCAGGCGGTAGAG
AAAACGGCCGATGCCGGGATCGATCAAAAAGTAATCGGGGTGAACCGTCAGCACGTCCGGGTTCTTGCCT
TCTGTGATCTCGCGGTACATCCAATCAGCTAGCTCGATCTCGATGTACTCCGGCCGCCCGGTTTCGCTCT
TTACGATCTTGTAGCGGCTAATCAAGGCTTCACCCTCGGATACCGTCACCAGGCGGCCGTTCTTGGCCTT
CTTCGTACGCTGCATGGCAACGTGCGTGGTGTTTAACCGAATGCAGGTTTCTACCAGGTCGTCTTTCTGC
TTTCCGCCATCGGCTCGCCGGCAGAACTTGAGTACGTCCGCAACGTGTGGACGGAACACGCGGCCGGGCT
TGTCTCCCTTCCCTTCCCGGTATCGGTTCATGGATTCGGTTAGATGGGAAACCGCCATCAGTACCAGGTC
GTAATCCCACACACTGGCCATGCCGGCCGGCCCTGCGGAAACCTCTACGTGCCCGTCTGGAAGCTCGTAG
CGGATCACCTCGCCAGCTCGTCGGTCACGCTTCGACAGACGGAAAACGGCCACGTCCATGATGCTGCGAC
TATCGCGGGTGCCCACGTCATAGAGCATCGGAACGAAAAAATCTGGTTGCTCGTCGCCCTTGGGCGGCTT
CCTAATCGACGGCGCACCGGCTGCCGGCGGTTGCCGGGATTCTTTGCGGATTCGATCAGCGGCCGCTTGC
CACGATTCACCGGGGCGTGCTTCTGCCTCGATGCGTTGCCGCTGGGCGGCCTGCGCGGCCTTCAACTTCT
CCACCAGGTCATCACCCAGCGCCGCGCCGATTTGTACCGGGCCGGATGGTTTGCGACCGCTCACGCCGAT
TCCTCGGGCTTGGGGGTTCCAGTGCCATTGCAGGGCCGGCAGGCAACCCAGCCGCTTACGCCTGGCCAAC
CGCCCGTTCCTCCACACATGGGGCATTCCACGGCGTCGGTGCCTGGTTGTTCTTGATTTTCCATGCCGCC
TCCTTTAGCCGCTAAAATTCATCTACTCATTTATTCATTTGCTCATTTACTCTGGTAGCTGCGCGATGTA
TTCAGATAGCAGCTCGGTAATGGTCTTGCCTTGGCGTACCGCGTACATCTTCAGCTTGGTGTGATCCTCC
GCCGGCAACTGAAAGTTGACCCGCTTCATGGCTGGCGTGTCTGCCAGGCTGGCCAACGTTGCAGCCTTGC
TGCTGCGTGCGCTCGGACGGCCGGCACTTAGCGTGTTTGTGCTTTTGCTCATTTTCTCTTTACCTCATTA
ACTCAAATGAGTTTTGATTTAATTTCAGCGGCCAGCGCCTGGACCTCGCGGGCAGCGTCGCCCTCGGGTT
CTGATTCAAGAACGGTTGTGCCGGCGGCGGCAGTGCCTGGGTAGCTCACGCGCTGCGTGATACGGGACTC
AAGAATGGGCAGCTCGTACCCGGCCAGCGCCTCGGCAACCTCACCGCCGATGCGCGTGCCTTTGATCGCC
CGCGACACGACAAAGGCCGCTTGTAGCCTTCCATCCGTGACCTCAATGCGCTGCTTAACCAGCTCCACCA
GGTCGGCGGTGGCCCATATGTCGTAAGGGCTTGGCTGCACCGGAATCAGCACGAAGTCGGCTGCCTTGAT
CGCGGACACAGCCAAGTCCGCCGCCTGGGGCGCTCCGTCGATCACTACGAAGTCGCGCCGGCCGATGGCC
TTCACGTCGCGGTCAATCGTCGGGCGGTCGATGCCGACAACGGTTAGCGGTTGATCTTCCCGCACGGCCG
CCCAATCGCGGGCACTGCCCTGGGGATCGGAATCGACTAACAGAACATCGGCCCCGGCGAGTTGCAGGGC
GCGGGCTAGATGGGTTGCGATGGTCGTCTTGCCTGACCCGCCTTTCTGGTTAAGTACAGCGATAACCTTC
ATGCGTTCCCCTTGCGTATTTGTTTATTTACTCATCGCATCATATACGCAGCGACCGCATGACGCAAGCT
GTTTTACTCAAATACACATCACCTTTTTAGACGGCGGCGCTCGGTTTCTTCAGCGGCCAAGCTGGCCGGC
CAGGCCGCCAGCTTGGCATCAGACAAACCGGCCAGGATTTCATGCAGCCGCACGGTTGAGACGTGCGCGG
GCGGCTCGAACACGTACCCGGCCGCGATCATCTCCGCCTCGATCTCTTCGGTAATGAAAAACGGTTCGTC
CTGGCCGTCCTGGTGCGGTTTCATGCTTGTTCCTCTTGGCGTTCATTCTCGGCGGCCGCCAGGGCGTCGG
CCTCGGTCAATGCGTCCTCACGGAAGGCACCGCGCCGCCTGGCCTCGGTGGGCGTCACTTCCTCGCTGCG
CTCAAGTGCGCGGTACAGGGTCGAGCGATGCACGCCAAGCAGTGCAGCCGCCTCTTTCACGGTGCGGCCT
TCCTGGTCGATCAGCTCGCGGGCGTGCGCGATCTGTGCCGGGGTGAGGGTAGGGCGGGGGCCAAACTTCA
CGCCTCGGGCCTTGGCGGCCTCGCGCCCGCTCCGGGTGCGGTCGATGATTAGGGAACGCTCGAACTCGGC
AATGCCGGCGAACACGGTCAACACCATGCGGCCGGCCGGCGTGGTGGTGTCGGCCCACGGCTCTGCCAGG
CTACGCAGGCCCGCGCCGGCCTCCTGGATGCGCTCGGCAATGTCCAGTAGGTCGCGGGTGCTGCGGGCCA
GGCGGTCTAGCCTGGTCACTGTCACAACGTCGCCAGGGCGTAGGTGGTCAAGCATCCTGGCCAGCTCCGG
GCGGTCGCGCCTGGTGCCGGTGATCTTCTCGGAAAACAGCTTGGTGCAGCCGGCCGCGTGCAGTTCGGCC
CGTTGGTTGGTCAAGTCCTGGTCGTCGGTGCTGACGCGGGCATAGCCCAGCAGGCCAGCGGCGGCGCTCT
TGTTCATGGCGTAATGTCTCCGGTTCTAGTCGCAAGTATTCTACTTTATGCGACTAAAACACGCGACAAG
AAAACGCCAGGAAAAGGGCAGGGCGGCAGCCTGTCGCGTAACTTAGGACTTGTGCGACATGTCGTTTTCA
GAAGACGGCTGCACTGAACGTCAGAAGCCGACTGCACTATAGCAGCGGAGGGGTTGGATCAAAGTACTTT
GATCCCGAGGGGAACCCTGTGGTTGGCATGCACATACAAATGGACGAACGGATAAACCTTTTCACGCCCT
TTTAAATATCCGATTATTCTAATAAACGCTCTTTTCTCTTAGGTTTACCCGCCAATATATCCTGTCAAAC
ACTGATAGTTTAATTCCCGATCTAGTAACATAGATGACACCGCGCGCGATAATTTATCCTAGTTTGCGCG
CTATATTTTGTTTTCTATCGCGTATTAAATGTATAATTGCGGGACTCTAATCATAAAAACCCATCTCATA
AATAACGTCATGCATTACATGTTAATTATTACATGCTTAACGTAATTCAACAGAAATTATATGATAATCA
TCGCAAGACCGGCAACAGGATTCAATCTTAAGAAACTTTATTGCCAAATGTTTGAACGATCGGGGAAATT
CGAGCTGGTCACCAATTCACACGTGATGGTGATGGTGATGGCTAGCGTTCTTGTAGCCGAAATCTGGAAT
GTTGGTCCAGCGCTCGCGAAAGACGTGCGCGGCGAGCTTCGGCTTGCGGTCACGAGTGAACACGCCCTTC
TTGTTTCCTTGGACGCGCATCACGCCCTGAGAGGTCGCGAAGTCCGCGAAGTTCCACGCTTGCTCACCCA
CGAAGTTCTCAAACTCATCGAACACGACGTGGTTCGCCTGGTAGTACTCGACTTGATATTCCTCGGTGAA
CATCACTGGATCAATGTCGTGAAAGCCCGCAACGGTGTCTGCGCCGTACTCAGTGATCATGATCGGCTTT
CCTGGGCAACGCTTGTTCCACGCGTGAAATTCCTGGCGGAGATGGACTTTGGCCGCTTCGAGATCACCGC
CATCGAAGTACCATCCGTTATAGCGATTGAGCGCGATGACGTCAATCAGTTCGGCGACTTTGTCCGTCTC
CGGGGTAGCCATCACAAACAGCACGATCGTGACCGGACGCTTCTGTGGGTCGAGTTCCTTGGTCAGCTCC
ACCAACGGCTTGAAGTACTCGTACGCGCCCTCTTCCTCAGTCGCCGCCTCGTTGGCGATGCTCCACATCA
CGACGCTTGGATGGTTCTTGTCACGAGACACCAGTTCACGGAGAACGTCTTGATGGTGCTCAAACGTCCG
AATCTTCTCCCAGGTACTGACGCGCTCGCTGCCTTCGCCGAGTCCCGTGGTGGCCATGAAGTTGAGGTGC
ACGCCAACTGCCGGAGTCTCGTCGATCACGACCAGACCCTCGCGATCCGCAAGACGCATCAACTCTTCAG
AGTACGGATAGTGTGCGGTCCGGAAGCTGTTGGCGCCGATCCATTTGAGGATATTGAAATCCATCACATT
GCTCGCTTCGTTAAAGCCACGGCCGTTGATAGGAGTGTCCTCATGTTTGCCAAAGCCCTTGAAGTAGAAC
GGTTTGTTGTTGATGAGGAACTTGCCGTCGTTGACTTCCACGGTCCGCACGCCGAACGGCTCTTCATAGA
CATCGATGGTCAGTCCGTCGTTCACCAGTTCCACTTTGATCTGGTAGAGATACGTGTTCAGTGGTTCCCA
GAGGATGACATTCGGAATCTCCACGTTACCGCTCAGGCCCTCGGTGCTTGCGACCACTTTGCCTTCCTCA
TCCACGACCGACACTTTCACGGTCTCGGCTTTGCCTTGAAAGTCCACCGTATAGGTCACAGTCCCGGTTG
GGCCATTGAAGTCGGTCACAACCGAGATGTCCTCGACGTACGTAAACGGGGTCGTGTAGATTTTCACCGG
ACGGTGCAGGCCTGCATAGTTGAAGAAGTCGAAGTTCGGCTTGTTACGAATGACTTTTCCGAGGCCCTCT
TCGTGGCGCTCGCTGTACAGCCCCACCGGGAGGGTGCTATCGTCGAGGATGTTGTCCACGGCGACGGTGA
CGCGATTCATGCCATCACGCAGCGAGTTGTTGATTTCCGCTTCGAATGGCAGGAATCCGCCCTTGTGCTC
CACGACCAGCTCACCATTGACATAGACAATTGCTTTGTGAGTTGCAGAGCCGAAGCGGAGCACGATACGC
TGATCCTTCAGATAGGCCGGCACCGTGAACTCACGTTCGTACCAGACATATCCGATATGGTTGCGGATTT
CCTTGGTCACGCCAATGTCATTGTAACTGCTTGGGACGGCCATACTAATAGTGTCGGTCAGCTTGCTTTC
GTACCACTTCTCTTCCAGTCCTTTCCCGTAGTCCAGCTTGAAGTTCCAGACGCCATTGAGGTCGAAGACG
CCACGGGTCTCGGTGTTGATCGGGTACAGACTAGTTCGTCGGTTCTGTAACTATCATCATCATCATAGAC
ACACGAAATAAAGTAATCAGATTATCAGTTAAAGCTATGTAATATTTACACCATAACCAATCAATTAAAA
AATAGATCAGTTTAAAGAAAGATCAAAGCTCAAAAAAATAAAAAGAGAAAAGGGTCCTAACCAAGAAAAT
GAAGGAGAAAAACTAGAAATTTACCCTCAGATCTACCATG
